Addgene plasmid #197587: pEF1alpha-rtTA-Antares
Purpose: Expresses TET-On reverse transactivator labeled with Antares
Depositing lab: Mikhail Shapiro. Depositing organization: California Institute of Technology. Publication: Genomically mined acoustic reporter genes for real-time in vivo monitoring of tumors and tumor-homing bacteria. Hurt RC, Buss MT, Duan M, Wong K, You MY, Sawyer DP, Swift MB, Dutka P, Barturen-Larrea P, Mittelstein DR, Jin Z, Abedi MH, Farhadi A, Deshpande R, Shapiro MG. Nat Biotechnol. 2023 Jan 2. doi: 10.1038/s41587-022-01581-y. PubMed 36593411.
Backbone
  Vector backbone: pEF1alpha
  Total vector size (bp): 10524
  Vector type: Mammalian Expression
Growth in bacteria
  Bacterial resistance: Ampicillin, 100 μg/mL
  Growth temperature: 37°C
  Growth strain: NEB Stable
  Copy number: High Copy
Gene/Insert
  Gene/Insert name: rtTA-P2A-Antares
  Promoter: EF-1alpha
  Tag / fusion protein: Antares
  Cloning method: Gibson Cloning
  Sequencing primers: 5′ ATGTCTAGACTGGACAAGAGc
Terms and licenses: Academic/Nonprofit Terms; Industry Terms: Not Available to Industry
How to cite: pEF1alpha-rtTA-Antares was a gift from Mikhail Shapiro (Addgene plasmid # 197587 ; http://n2t.net/addgene:197587 ; RRID:Addgene_197587)
