[The description below was written by a language model from this plasmid's Addgene catalogue record and pLannotate feature annotations shown in this document.]
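Description:
pEF1alpha-rtTA-Antares is catalogued as a mammalian expression plasmid of about 10.5 kb. Its feature table shows that the backbone is a third-generation-style, self-inactivating HIV-1 lentiviral transfer vector. A CMV enhancer/promoter replaces the U3 region upstream of a truncated 5' LTR. This is followed by the Ψ packaging signal with a gag fragment, the Rev response element and the cPPT/CTS, and the viral unit closes with a WPRE and a ΔU3 3' LTR. These elements allow the vector genome to be transcribed and packaged in producer cells and then integrated into target cells with the viral promoter inactivated. The record itself does not describe lentiviral use. The plasmid is propagated in E. coli through a high-copy ColE1/pUC origin and selected with ampicillin (AmpR). The backbone also carries an f1 origin, an SV40 origin and poly(A) signal, lac regulatory and lacZα remnants, and T3 and T7 promoters.

The payload is driven by the constitutive human EF-1α promoter and is recorded as rtTA-P2A-Antares. The first coding region matches rtTA3, the reverse tetracycline transactivator with VP16-derived minimal activation domains, which activates Tet-responsive promoters when doxycycline is present. The P2A peptide separates it from Antares, so both proteins are made from one transcript as separate products. The automated annotation labels the downstream coding region as cp-mKate, RCaMP and VC155 fragments. These are most likely homology hits to the red/orange fluorescent protein domains of Antares, a bioluminescent reporter that fuses a luciferase to such domains, rather than distinct elements. The stated purpose is to express the Tet-On transactivator marked with Antares, so that cells carrying it can be identified or tracked. The associated publication concerns acoustic reporter genes for in vivo imaging of tumors.
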