Features (pLannotate 1.2.2; 30 found; start..end, strand, type, name):
    540..1128    +  rep_origin     ori: high-copy-number ColE1/pMB1/pBR322/pUC origin of replication
   1311..1403    +  CDS            lacI (fragment): lac repressor; lacI; The lac repressor binds to the lac operator to inhibit transcription in E. coli. This inhibition can be relieved by adding lactose or isopropyl-β-D-thiogalactopyranoside (IPTG).
   1416..1437    +  protein_bind   CAP binding site: CAP binding activates transcription in the presence of cAMP. E. coli catabolite activator protein
   1452..1482    +  promoter       lac promoter: promoter for the E. coli lac operon
   1490..1506    +  protein_bind   lac operator: The lac repressor binds to the lac operator to inhibit transcription in E. coli. This inhibition can be relieved by adding lactose or isopropyl-β-D-thiogalactopyranoside (IPTG). lac repressor encoded by lacI
   1551..1569    +  promoter       T3 promoter: promoter for bacteriophage T3 RNA polymerase
   1670..2049    +  enhancer       CMV enhancer: human cytomegalovirus immediate early enhancer
   2050..2253    +  promoter       CMV promoter: human cytomegalovirus (CMV) immediate early promoter
   2268..2448    +  LTR            5' LTR (truncated): truncated 5' long terminal repeat (LTR) from HIV-1
   2495..2620    +  misc_feature   HIV-1 Ψ: packaging signal of human immunodeficiency virus type 1
   2604..2967    +  CDS            HIV-1 gag (fragment): gag protein from human immunodeficiency virus 1; gag
   3113..3346    +  misc_feature   RRE: The Rev response element (RRE) of HIV-1 allows for Rev-dependent mRNA export from the nucleus to the cytoplasm.
   3723..3823    +  CDS            Rev (fragment): human immunodeficiency virus 1 (HIV-1) Rev protein; rev; enhances nuclear export of unspliced and incompletely spliced viral mRNAs
   3868..3985    +  misc_feature   cPPT/CTS: central polypurine tract and central termination sequence of HIV-1
   4033..5211    +  promoter       EF-1α promoter: strong constitutive promoter for human elongation factor EF-1α
   5217..5914    +  CDS            rtTA3 (fragment): reverse tetracycline transactivator 3 activates expression from Tet-responsive promoters in the presence of doxycycline
   5844..5954    +  CDS            VP48: 3 tandem repeats of the minimal activation domain of herpes simplex virus VP16 (Cheng et al., 2013)
   6048..6536    +  CDS            cp-mKate (fragment): cp-mKate is a basic (constitutively fluorescent) red fluorescent protein published in 2011, derived from Entacmaea quadricolor.
   6471..7892    +  CDS            RCaMP: RCaMP is a basic (constitutively fluorescent) red fluorescent protein published in 2013, derived from Entacmaea quadricolor.
   7890..7910    +  CDS            VC155 (fragment): C-terminal fragment of mVenus for use in bimolecular fluorescence complementation (BiFC) (Kodama and Hu, 2010)
   7923..8511    +  misc_feature   WPRE: woodchuck hepatitis virus posttranscriptional regulatory element
   8553..8621    +  CDS            nef (fragment): NEF_HV1Z2 - Experimental evidence at protein level: Swiss-Prot protein existence level 1. Extracellular Nef protein targets CD4(+) T-lymphocytes for apoptosis by interacting with CXCR4 surface receptors. From Human immunodeficiency virus type 1 group M subtype D (isolate Z2/CDC-Z34) (HIV-1).
   8623..8856    +  LTR            3' LTR (ΔU3): self-inactivating 3' long terminal repeat (LTR) from HIV-1
   8928..9049    +  polyA_signal   SV40 poly(A) signal: SV40 polyadenylation signal
   9089..9224    +  rep_origin     SV40 ori: SV40 origin of replication
   9245..9263    -  promoter       T7 promoter: promoter for bacteriophage T7 RNA polymerase
   9271..9426    +  CDS            lacZα (fragment): LacZα fragment of β-galactosidase; lacZ fragment
   9431..9859    +  rep_origin     f1 ori (sequence partly withheld): f1 bacteriophage origin of replication; arrow indicates direction of (+) strand synthesis
   9912..10016   +  promoter       AmpR promoter: bla
  10017..369     +  CDS            AmpR (across the origin): β-lactamase; bla; confers resistance to ampicillin, carbenicillin, and related antibiotics
>Addgene plasmid #197587 | pEF1alpha-rtTA-Antares | addgene full sequence | sequence record 387892 | Addgene NGS Result
CCGGAGCTGAATGAAGCCATACCAAACGACGAGCGTGACACCACGATGCCTGTAGCAATGGCAACAACGT
TGCGCAAACTATTAACTGGCGAACTACTTACTCTAGCTTCCCGGCAACAATTAATAGACTGGATGGAGGC
GGATAAAGTTGCAGGACCACTTCTGCGCTCGGCCCTTCCGGCTGGCTGGTTTATTGCTGATAAATCTGGA
GCCGGTGAGCGTGGGTCTCGCGGTATCATTGCAGCACTGGGGCCAGATGGTAAGCCCTCCCGTATCGTAG
TTATCTACACGACGGGGAGTCAGGCAACTATGGATGAACGAAATAGACAGATCGCTGAGATAGGTGCCTC
ACTGATTAAGCATTGGTAACTGTCAGACCAAGTTTACTCATATATACTTTAGATTGATTTAAAACTTCAT
TTTTAATTTAAAAGGATCTAGGTGAAGATCCTTTTTGATAATCTCATGACCAAAATCCCTTAACGTGAGT
TTTCGTTCCACTGAGCGTCAGACCCCGTAGAAAAGATCAAAGGATCTTCTTGAGATCCTTTTTTTCTGCG
CGTAATCTGCTGCTTGCAAACAAAAAAACCACCGCTACCAGCGGTGGTTTGTTTGCCGGATCAAGAGCTA
CCAACTCTTTTTCCGAAGGTAACTGGCTTCAGCAGAGCGCAGATACCAAATACTGTTCTTCTAGTGTAGC
CGTAGTTAGGCCACCACTTCAAGAACTCTGTAGCACCGCCTACATACCTCGCTCTGCTAATCCTGTTACC
AGTGGCTGCTGCCAGTGGCGATAAGTCGTGTCTTACCGGGTTGGACTCAAGACGATAGTTACCGGATAAG
GCGCAGCGGTCGGGCTGAACGGGGGGTTCGTGCACACAGCCCAGCTTGGAGCGAACGACCTACACCGAAC
TGAGATACCTACAGCGTGAGCTATGAGAAAGCGCCACGCTTCCCGAAGGGAGAAAGGCGGACAGGTATCC
GGTAAGCGGCAGGGTCGGAACAGGAGAGCGCACGAGGGAGCTTCCAGGGGGAAACGCCTGGTATCTTTAT
AGTCCTGTCGGGTTTCGCCACCTCTGACTTGAGCGTCGATTTTTGTGATGCTCGTCAGGGGGGCGGAGCC
TATGGAAAAACGCCAGCAACGCGGCCTTTTTACGGTTCCTGGCCTTTTGCTGGCCTTTTGCTCACATGTT
CTTTCCTGCGTTATCCCCTGATTCTGTGGATAACCGTATTACCGCCTTTGAGTGAGCTGATACCGCTCGC
CGCAGCCGAACGACCGAGCGCAGCGAGTCAGTGAGCGAGGAAGCGGAAGAGCGCCCAATACGCAAACCGC
CTCTCCCCGCGCGTTGGCCGATTCATTAATGCAGCTGGCACGACAGGTTTCCCGACTGGAAAGCGGGCAG
TGAGCGCAACGCAATTAATGTGAGTTAGCTCACTCATTAGGCACCCCAGGCTTTACACTTTATGCTTCCG
GCTCGTATGTTGTGTGGAATTGTGAGCGGATAACAATTTCACACAGGAAACAGCTATGACCATGATTACG
CCAAGCGCGCAATTAACCCTCACTAAAGGGAACAAAAGCTGGAGCTGCAAGCTTGGCCATTGCATACGTT
GTATCCATATCATAATATGTACATTTATATTGGCTCATGTCCAACATTACCGCCATGTTGACATTGATTA
TTGACTAGTTATTAATAGTAATCAATTACGGGGTCATTAGTTCATAGCCCATATATGGAGTTCCGCGTTA
CATAACTTACGGTAAATGGCCCGCCTGGCTGACCGCCCAACGACCCCCGCCCATTGACGTCAATAATGAC
GTATGTTCCCATAGTAACGCCAATAGGGACTTTCCATTGACGTCAATGGGTGGAGTATTTACGGTAAACT
GCCCACTTGGCAGTACATCAAGTGTATCATATGCCAAGTACGCCCCCTATTGACGTCAATGACGGTAAAT
GGCCCGCCTGGCATTATGCCCAGTACATGACCTTATGGGACTTTCCTACTTGGCAGTACATCTACGTATT
AGTCATCGCTATTACCATGGTGATGCGGTTTTGGCAGTACATCAATGGGCGTGGATAGCGGTTTGACTCA
CGGGGATTTCCAAGTCTCCACCCCATTGACGTCAATGGGAGTTTGTTTTGGCACCAAAATCAACGGGACT
TTCCAAAATGTCGTAACAACTCCGCCCCATTGACGCAAATGGGCGGTAGGCGTGTACGGTGGGAGGTCTA
TATAAGCAGAGCTCGTTTAGTGAACCGGGGTCTCTCTGGTTAGACCAGATCTGAGCCTGGGAGCTCTCTG
GCTAACTAGGGAACCCACTGCTTAAGCCTCAATAAAGCTTGCCTTGAGTGCTTCAAGTAGTGTGTGCCCG
TCTGTTGTGTGACTCTGGTAACTAGAGATCCCTCAGACCCTTTTAGTCAGTGTGGAAAATCTCTAGCAGT
GGCGCCCGAACAGGGACTTGAAAGCGAAAGGGAAACCAGAGGAGCTCTCTCGACGCAGGACTCGGCTTGC
TGAAGCGCGCACGGCAAGAGGCGAGGGGCGGCGACTGGTGAGTACGCCAAAAATTTTGACTAGCGGAGGC
TAGAAGGAGAGAGATGGGTGCGAGAGCGTCAGTATTAAGCGGGGGAGAATTAGATCGCGATGGGAAAAAA
TTCGGTTAAGGCCAGGGGGAAAGAAAAAATATAAATTAAAACATATAGTATGGGCAAGCAGGGAGCTAGA
ACGATTCGCAGTTAATCCTGGCCTGTTAGAAACATCAGAAGGCTGTAGACAAATACTGGGACAGCTACAA
CCATCCCTTCAGACAGGATCAGAAGAACTTAGATCATTATATAATACAGTAGCAACCCTCTATTGTGTGC
ATCAAAGGATAGAGATAAAAGACACCAAGGAAGCTTTAGACAAGATAGAGGAAGAGCAAAACAAAAGTAA
GACCACCGCACAGCAAGCGGCCGCTGATCTTCAGACCTGGAGGAGGAGATATGAGGGACAATTGGAGAAG
TGAATTATATAAATATAAAGTAGTAAAAATTGAACCATTAGGAGTAGCACCCACCAAGGCAAAGAGAAGA
GTGGTGCAGAGAGAAAAAAGAGCAGTGGGAATAGGAGCTTTGTTCCTTGGGTTCTTGGGAGCAGCAGGAA
GCACTATGGGCGCAGCGTCAATGACGCTGACGGTACAGGCCAGACAATTATTGTCTGGTATAGTGCAGCA
GCAGAACAATTTGCTGAGGGCTATTGAGGCGCAACAGCATCTGTTGCAACTCACAGTCTGGGGCATCAAG
CAGCTCCAGGCAAGAATCCTGGCTGTGGAAAGATACCTAAAGGATCAACAGCTCCTGGGGATTTAGGGTT
GCTCTGGAAAACTCATTTGCACCACTGCTGTGCCTTGGAATGCTAGTTGGAGTAATAAATCTCTGGAACA
GATTTGGAATCACACGACCTGGATGGAGTGGGACAGAGAAATTAACAATTACACAAGCTTAATACACTCC
TTAATTGAAGAATCGCAAAACCAGCAAGAAAAGAATGAACAAGAATTATTGGAATTAGATAAATGGGCAA
GTTTGTGGAATTGGTTTAACATAACAAATTGGCTGTGGTATATAAAATTATTCATAATGATAGTAGGAGG
CTTGGTAGGTTTAAGAATAGTTTTTGCTGTACTTTCTATAGTGAATAGAGTTAGGCAGGGATATTCACCA
TTATCGTTTCAGACCCACCTCCCAACCCCGAGGGGACCCGACAGGCCCGAAGGAATAGAAGAAGAAGGTG
GAGAGAGAGACAGAGACAGATCCATTCGATTAGTGAACGGATCTCGACGGTATCGATCTCGACACAAATG
GCAGTATTCATCCACAATTTTAAAAGAAAAGGGGGGATTGGGGGGTACAGTGCAGGGGAAAGAATAGTAG
ACATAATAGCAACAGACATACAAACTAAAGAATTACAAAAACAAATTACAAAAATTCAAAATTTTCGGGT
TTATTACAGGGACAGCAGAGATCCAGTTTGGGGTACAGAATTGGCTCCGGTGCCCGTCAGTGGGCAGAGC
GCACATCGCCCACAGTCCCCGAGAAGTTGGGGGGAGGGGTCGGCAATTGAACCGGTGCCTAGAGAAGGTG
GCGCGGGGTAAACTGGGAAAGTGATGTCGTGTACTGGCTCCGCCTTTTTCCCGAGGGTGGGGGAGAACCG
TATATAAGTGCAGTAGTCGCCGTGAACGTTCTTTTTCGCAACGGGTTTGCCGCCAGAACACAGGTAAGTG
CCGTGTGTGGTTCCCGCGGGCCTGGCCTCTTTACGGGTTATGGCCCTTGCGTGCCTTGAATTACTTCCAC
CTGGCTGCAGTACGTGATTCTTGATCCCGAGCTTCGGGTTGGAAGTGGGTGGGAGAGTTCGAGGCCTTGC
GCTTAAGGAGCCCCTTCGCCTCGTGCTTGAGTTGAGGCCTGGCCTGGGCGCTGGGGCCGCCGCGTGCGAA
TCTGGTGGCACCTTCGCGCCTGTCTCGCTGCTTTCGATAAGTCTCTAGCCATTTAAAATTTTTGATGACC
TGCTGCGACGCTTTTTTTCTGGCAAGATAGTCTTGTAAATGCGGGCCAAGATCTGCACACTGGTATTTCG
GTTTTTGGGGCCGCGGGCGGCGACGGGGCCCGTGCGTCCCAGCGCACATGTTCGGCGAGGCGGGGCCTGC
GAGCGCGGCCACCGAGAATCGGACGGGGGTAGTCTCAAGCTGGCCGGCCTGCTCTGGTGCCTGGCCTCGC
GCCGCCGTGTATCGCCCCGCCCTGGGCGGCAAGGCTGGCCCGGTCGGCACCAGTTGCGTGAGCGGAAAGA
TGGCCGCTTCCCGGCCCTGCTGCAGGGAGCTCAAAATGGAGGACGCGGCGCTCGGGAGAGCGGGCGGGTG
AGTCACCCACACAAAGGAAAAGGGCCTTTCCGTCCTCAGCCGTCGCTTCATGTGACTCCACGGAGTACCG
GGCGCCGTCCAGGCACCTCGATTAGTTCTCGAGCTTTTGGAGTACGTCGTCTTTAGGTTGGGGGGAGGGG
TTTTATGCGATGGAGTTTCCCCACACTGAGTGGGTGGAGACTGAAGTTAGGCCAGCTTGGCACTTGATGT
AATTCTCCTTGGAATTTGCCCTTTTTGAGTTTGGATCTTGGTTCATTCTCAAGCCTCAGACAGTGGTTCA
AAGTTTTTTTCTTCCATTTCAGGTGTCGTGACACGGATGTCTAGACTGGACAAGAGCAAAGTCATAAACT
CTGCTCTGGAATTACTCAATGGAGTCGGTATCGAAGGCCTGACGACAAGGAAACTCGCTCAAAAGCTGGG
AGTTGAGCAGCCTACCCTGTACTGGCACGTGAAGAACAAGCGGGCCCTGCTCGATGCCCTGCCAATCGAG
ATGCTGGACAGGCATCATACCCACTCCTGCCCCCTGGAAGGCGAGTCATGGCAAGACTTTCTGCGGAACA
ACGCCAAGTCATACCGCTGTGCTCTCCTCTCACATCGCGACGGGGCTAAAGTGCATCTCGGCACCCGCCC
AACAGAGAAACAGTACGAAACCCTGGAAAATCAGCTCGCGTTCCTGTGTCAGCAAGGCTTCTCCCTGGAG
AACGCACTGTACGCTCTGTCCGCCGTGGGCCACTTTACACTGGGCTGCGTATTGGAGGAACAGGAGCATC
AAGTAGCAAAAGAGGAAAGAGAGACACCTACCACCGATTCTATGCCCCCACTTCTGAAACAAGCAATTGA
GCTGTTCGACCGGCAGGGAGCCGAACCTGCCTTCCTTTTCGGCCTGGAACTAATCATATGTGGCCTGGAG
AAACAGCTAAAGTGCGAAAGCGGCGGGCCGACCGACGCCCTTGACGATTTTGACTTAGACATGCTCCCAG
CCGATGCCCTTGACGACTTTGACCTTGATATGCTGCCTGCTGACGCTCTTGACGATTTTGACCTTGACAT
GCTCCCCGGGGGATCCGGAAGCGGAGCTACTAACTTCAGCCTGCTGAAGCAGGCTGGAGACGTGGAGGAG
AACCCTGGACCTGTGAGCAAGGGCGAGGAGCTGATCAAGGAGAACATGAGAAGCAAGCTGTACCTGGAAG
GCAGCGTGAACGGCCACCAGTTCAAGTGCACCCACGAAGGGGAGGGCAAGCCCTACGAGGGCAAGCAGAC
CAACAGGATCAAGGTGGTGGAGGGAGGCCCCCTGCCGTTCGCATTCGACATCCTGGCCACCCACTTTATG
TACGGGAGCAAGGTGTTCATCAAGTACCCCGCCGACCTCCCCGATTATTTTAAGCAGTCCTTCCCTGAGG
GCTTCACATGGGAGAGAGTCATGGTGTTCGAAGACGGGGGCGTGCTGACCGCCACCCAGGACACCAGCCT
CCAGGACGGCGAGCTCATCTACAACGTCAAGGTCAGAGGGGTGAACTTCCCAGCCAACGGCCCCGTGATG
CAGAAGAAAACACTGGGCTGGGAGCCCAGCACCGAGACCATGTACCCCGCTGACGGCGGCCTGGAAGGCA
GATGCGACAAGGCCCTGAAGCTCGTGGGCGGGGGCCACCTGCACGTCAACTTCAAGACCACATACAAGTC
CAAGAAACCCGTGAAGATGCCCGGCGTCCACTACGTGGACCGCAGACTGGAAAGAATCAAGGAGGCCGAC
AACGAGACCTACGTCGAGCAGTACGAGCACGCTGTGGCCAGATACTCCAACCTGGGCGGAGGCTTCACAC
TCGAAGATTTCGTTGGGGACTGGCGACAGACAGCCGGCTACAACCTGGACCAAGTCCTTGAACAGGGAGG
TGTGTCCAGTTTGTTTCAGAATCTCGGGGTGTCCGTAACTCCGATCCAAAGGATTGTCCTGAGCGGTGAA
AATGGGCTGAAGATCGACATCCATGTCATCATCCCGTATGAAGGTCTGAGCGGCGACCAAATGGGCCAGA
TCGAAAAAATTTTTAAGGTGGTGTACCCTGTGGATGATCATCACTTTAAGGTGATCCTGCACTATGGCAC
ACTGGTAATCGACGGGGTTACGCCGAACATGATCGACTATTTCGGACGGCCGTATGAAGGCATCGCCGTG
TTCGACGGCAAAAAGATCACTGTAACAGGGACCCTGTGGAACGGCAACAAAATTATCGACGAGCGCCTGA
TCAACCCCGACGGCTCCCTGCTGTTCCGAGTAACCATCAACGGAGTGACCGGCTGGCGGCTGTGCGAACG
CATTCTGGCGAGGCACGAGCTGATCAAGGAGAACATGAGAAGCAAGCTGTACCTGGAAGGCAGCGTGAAC
GGCCACCAGTTCAAGTGCACCCACGAAGGGGAGGGCAAGCCCTACGAGGGCAAGCAGACCAACAGGATCA
AGGTGGTGGAGGGAGGCCCCCTGCCGTTCGCATTCGACATCCTGGCCACCCACTTTATGTACGGGAGCAA
GGTGTTCATCAAGTACCCCGCCGACCTCCCCGATTATTTTAAGCAGTCCTTCCCTGAGGGCTTCACATGG
GAGAGAGTCATGGTGTTCGAAGACGGGGGCGTGCTGACCGCCACCCAGGACACCAGCCTCCAGGACGGCG
AGCTCATCTACAACGTCAAGGTCAGAGGGGTGAACTTCCCAGCCAACGGCCCCGTGATGCAGAAGAAAAC
ACTGGGCTGGGAGCCCAGCACCGAGACCATGTACCCCGCTGACGGCGGCCTGGAAGGCAGATGCGACAAG
GCCCTGAAGCTCGTGGGCGGGGGCCACCTGCACGTCAACTTCAAGACCACATACAAGTCCAAGAAACCCG
TGAAGATGCCCGGCGTCCACTACGTGGACCGCAGACTGGAAAGAATCAAGGAGGCCGACAACGAGACCTA
CGTCGAGCAGTACGAGCACGCTGTGGCCAGATACTCCAACCTGGGCGGAGGCATGGACGAGCTGTACAAG
GGGTAATGTACAAATCAACCTCTGGATTACAAAATTTGTGAAAGATTGACTGGTATTCTTAACTATGTTG
CTCCTTTTACGCTATGTGGATACGCTGCTTTAATGCCTTTGTATCATGCTATTGCTTCCCGTATGGCTTT
CATTTTCTCCTCCTTGTATAAATCCTGGTTGCTGTCTCTTTATGAGGAGTTGTGGCCCGTTGTCAGGCAA
CGTGGCGTGGTGTGCACTGTGTTTGCTGACGCAACCCCCACTGGTTGGGGCATTGCCACCACCTGTCAGC
TCCTTTCCGGGACTTTCGCTTTCCCCCTCCCTATTGCCACGGCGGAACTCATCGCCGCCTGCCTTGCCCG
CTGCTGGACAGGGGCTCGGCTGTTGGGCACTGACAATTCCGTGGTGTTGTCGGGGAAGCTGACGTCCTTT
CCATGGCTGCTCGCCTGTGTTGCCACCTGGATTCTGCGCGGGACGTCCTTCTGCTACGTCCCTTCGGCCC
TCAATCCAGCGGACCTTCCTTCCCGCGGCCTGCTGCCGGCTCTGCGGCCTCTTCCGCGTCTTCGCCTTCG
CCCTCAGACGAGTCGGATCTCCCTTTGGGCCGCCTCCCCGCTACAAGGCAGCTGTAGATCCCTTTCATAG
AAGGCGGCGGTGGTACCTTTAAGACCAATGACTTACAAGGCAGCTGTAGATCTTAGCCACTTTTTAAAAG
AAAAGGGGGGACTGGAAGGGCTAATTCACTCCCAACGAAGACAAGATCTGCTTTTTGCTTGTACTGGGTC
TCTCTGGTTAGACCAGATCTGAGCCTGGGAGCTCTCTGGCTAACTAGGGAACCCACTGCTTAAGCCTCAA
TAAAGCTTGCCTTGAGTGCTTCAAGTAGTGTGTGCCCGTCTGTTGTGTGACTCTGGTAACTAGAGATCCC
TCAGACCCTTTTAGTCAGTGTGGAAAATCTCTAGCAGTAGTAGTTCATGTCATCTTATTATTCAGTATTT
ATAACTTGCAAAGAAATGAATATCAGAGAGTGAGAGGAACTTGTTTATTGCAGCTTATAATGGTTACAAA
TAAAGCAATAGCATCACAAATTTCACAAATAAAGCATTTTTTTCACTGCATTCTAGTTGTGGTTTGTCCA
AACTCATCAATGTATCTTATCATGTCTGGCTCTAGCTATCCCGCCCCTAACTCCGCCCATCCCGCCCCTA
ACTCCGCCCAGTTCCGCCCATTCTCCGCCCCATGGCTGACTAATTTTTTTTATTTATGCAGAGGCCGAGG
CCGCCTCGGCCTCTGAGCTATTCCAGAAGTAGTGAGGAGGCTTTTTTGGAGGCCTAGGGACGTACCCAAT
TCGCCCTATAGTGAGTCGTATTACGCGCGCTCACTGGCCGTCGTTTTACAACGTCGTGACTGGGAAAACC
CTGGCGTTACCCAACTTAATCGCCTTGCAGCACATCCCCCTTTCGCCAGCTGGCGTAATAGCGAAGAGGC
CCGCACCGATCGCCCTTCCCAACAGTTGCGCAGCCTGAATGGCGAATGGG
[124 nt withheld, positions 9431-9554]
C
[91 nt withheld, positions 9556-9646]
A
[49 nt withheld, positions 9648-9696]
CCTTTGACGTTGGAGTCCACGTTCTTT
[37 nt withheld, positions 9724-9760]
ACCCTATCTCGGTCTATTCTTTTGATTTATAAGGGATTTTGCCGATTTCGGCCTATTGGTTAAAAAATGA
GCTGATTTAACAAAAATTTAACGCGAATTTTAACAAAATATTAACGCTTACAATTTAGGTGGCACTTTTC
GGGGAAATGTGCGCGGAACCCCTATTTGTTTATTTTTCTAAATACATTCAAATATGTATCCGCTCATGAG
ACAATAACCCTGATAAATGCTTCAATAATATTGAAAAAGGAAGAGTATGAGTATTCAACATTTCCGTGTC
GCCCTTATTCCCTTTTTTGCGGCATTTTGCCTTCCTGTTTTTGCTCACCCAGAAACGCTGGTGAAAGTAA
AAGATGCTGAAGATCAGTTGGGTGCACGAGTGGGTTACATCGAACTGGATCTCAACAGCGGTAAGATCCT
TGAGAGTTTTCGCCCCGAAGAACGTTTTCCAATGATGAGCACTTTTAAAGTTCTGCTATGTGGCGCGGTA
TTATCCCGTATTGACGCCGGGCAAGAGCAACTCGGTCGCCGCATACACTATTCTCAGAATGACTTGGTTG
AGTACTCACCAGTCACAGAAAAGCATCTTACGGATGGCATGACAGTAAGAGAATTATGCAGTGCTGCCAT
AACCATGAGTGATAACACTGCGGCCAACTTACTTCTGACAACGATCGGAGGACCGAAGGAGCTAACCGCT
TTTTTGCACAACATGGGGGATCATGTAACTCGCCTTGATCGTTGGGAA
